Addgene plasmid #113898: pHR-CMV-TetO2_3C-Avi-His6_IRES-HA-BirA-ER
Purpose: (Empty Backbone) Mammalian (inducible) protein expression, in vivo biotinylation, bicistronic expression of HA-tagged ER-resident E. coli biotin ligase
Depositing lab: A. Radu Aricescu. Depositing organization: University of Oxford. Publication: Lentiviral transduction of mammalian cells for fast, scalable and high-level production of soluble and membrane proteins. Elegheert J, Behiels E, Bishop B, Scott S, Woolley RE, Griffiths SC, Byrne EFX, Chang VT, Stuart DI, Jones EY, Siebold C, Aricescu AR. Nat Protoc. 2018 Nov 19. pii: 10.1038/s41596-018-0075-9. doi: 10.1038/s41596-018-0075-9. PubMed 30455477.
Backbone
  Vector backbone: pHR-CMV-TetO2
  Vector type: Lentiviral
  Tag / fusion protein: 3C-Avi-His6 (C terminal on backbone)
Growth in bacteria
  Bacterial resistance: Ampicillin, 100 μg/mL
  Growth temperature: 37°C
  Growth strain: NEB Stable
  Copy number: High Copy
Gene/Insert
  Gene/Insert name: None
  Promoter: CMV-MIE-TetO2
  Tag / fusion protein: 3C-Avi-His6 (C terminal on backbone)
  Cloning method: Restriction Enzyme; 5′ cloning site EcoRI, AgeI (not destroyed); 3′ cloning site KpnI, XhoI (not destroyed)
  Sequencing primers: 5′ CGTCGTCGTGCTCGTTTAGTG; 3′ CAAACGCACACCGGCCTTATTCCAAG
Terms and licenses: Academic/Nonprofit Terms; Industry Terms: Not Available to Industry
Depositor comments: This empty backbone contains a 12bp dummy insert.
How to cite: pHR-CMV-TetO2_3C-Avi-His6_IRES-HA-BirA-ER was a gift from A. Radu Aricescu (Addgene plasmid # 113898 ; http://n2t.net/addgene:113898 ; RRID:Addgene_113898)
