[The description below was written by a language model from this plasmid's Addgene catalogue record and pLannotate feature annotations shown in this document.]
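Description:
pHR-CMV-TetO2_3C-Avi-His6_IRES-HA-BirA-ER is an empty lentiviral transfer vector built on the pHR-CMV-TetO2 backbone for constitutive or inducible protein production in mammalian cells with in vivo biotinylation. In bacteria it is maintained as a high-copy plasmid through a ColE1/pUC-type origin and selected with ampicillin via the β-lactamase gene. The annotated plasmid (about 11.1 kb) also carries backbone remnants outside the viral region, including an SV40 promoter followed by gpt fragments and SV40 small t intron and poly(A) sequences, plus fragments of TcR, rop and bom. The HIV-1-derived elements comprise a truncated 5' LTR, the Ψ packaging signal with a partial gag region, the RRE for Rev-dependent RNA export, the cPPT/CTS, a WPRE to enhance transcript expression, and a ΔU3 self-inactivating 3' LTR.

The expression cassette is driven by the CMV major immediate-early enhancer/promoter followed by two tet operator sites, so transcription can be held off by the Tet repressor in suitable host cells and released by tetracycline-type inducers, while remaining constitutive in cells lacking the repressor. No gene is present. A 12 bp dummy insert occupies the cloning position, flanked by EcoRI/AgeI on the 5' side and KpnI/XhoI on the 3' side. An inserted coding sequence acquires a C-terminal tag comprising a 3C protease cleavage site, an Avi biotin-acceptor peptide and a hexahistidine tag, although these short elements are not individually annotated in the feature table. Downstream, an EMCV IRES directs translation from the same transcript of HA-tagged E. coli biotin ligase BirA, which is retained in the endoplasmic reticulum. There it can biotinylate the Avi tag of secreted or membrane proteins as they pass through the secretory pathway. The vector supports scalable production of soluble and membrane proteins by lentiviral transduction.
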