Features (pLannotate 1.2.2; 35 found; start..end, strand, type, name):
     21..39      -  promoter       SP6 promoter: promoter for bacteriophage SP6 RNA polymerase
    267..546     +  CDS            TcR (fragment): tetracycline efflux protein; tet; confers resistance to tetracycline
    547..595     -  misc_feature   bom (fragment): basis of mobility region from pBR322
    697..732     -  CDS            rop (fragment): Rop protein, which maintains plasmids at low copy number; rop
    827..931     +  promoter       AmpR promoter: bla
    932..1792    +  CDS            AmpR: β-lactamase; bla; confers resistance to ampicillin, carbenicillin, and related antibiotics
   1963..2551    +  rep_origin     ori: high-copy-number ColE1/pMB1/pBR322/pUC origin of replication
   2734..2790    +  CDS            lacI (fragment): lac repressor; lacI; The lac repressor binds to the lac operator to inhibit transcription in E. coli. This inhibition can be relieved by adding lactose or isopropyl-β-D-thiogalactopyranoside (IPTG).
   2797..3126    +  promoter       SV40 promoter: SV40 enhancer and early promoter
   3326..3445    +  CDS            gpt (fragment): XGPT_ECOLI - Also known as gpp, gxu. Experimental evidence at protein level: Swiss-Prot protein existence level 1. Purine salvage pathway enzyme that catalyzes the transfer of the ribosyl-5-phosphate group from 5-phospho-alpha-D-ribose 1- diphosphate (PRPP) to the N9 position of the 6-oxopurines guanine and xanthine to form the corresponding ribonucleotides GMP (guanosine 5'- monophosphate) and XMP (xanthosine 5'-monophosphate), with the release of PPi. To a lesser extent, also acts on hypoxanthine (PubMed:9100006, PubMed:3886014). Does not ribophosphorylate adenine (PubMed:3886014). From Esch
   3445..3780    +  CDS            gpt (fragment): XGPT_ECOLI - Also known as gpp, gxu. Experimental evidence at protein level: Swiss-Prot protein existence level 1. Purine salvage pathway enzyme that catalyzes the transfer of the ribosyl-5-phosphate group from 5-phospho-alpha-D-ribose 1- diphosphate (PRPP) to the N9 position of the 6-oxopurines guanine and xanthine to form the corresponding ribonucleotides GMP (guanosine 5'- monophosphate) and XMP (xanthosine 5'-monophosphate), with the release of PPi. To a lesser extent, also acts on hypoxanthine (PubMed:9100006, PubMed:3886014). Does not ribophosphorylate adenine (PubMed:3886014). From Esch
   3875..4180    +  CDS            frsA (fragment): FRSA_ECOLI - Also known as yafA. Experimental evidence at protein level: Swiss-Prot protein existence level 1. Catalyzes the hydrolysis of esters (PubMed:15808744). Displays esterase activity toward pNP-butyrate (PubMed:15808744). May stimulate mixed-acid fermentation by acting as a fermentation/respiration switch that down-regulates respiration and up- regulates fermentation rates (PubMed:15169777). From Escherichia coli (strain K12).
   4184..4258    +  CDS            small t antigen (fragment): SV40 (simian virus 40) small t antigen
   4260..4325    +  intron         small t intron: SV40 (simian virus 40) small t antigen intron
   4455..4475    +  CDS            SV40 NLS: nuclear localization signal of SV40 (simian virus 40) large T antigen
   4794..4877    +  CDS            large T antigen (fragment): large T antigen from SV40 (simian virus 40)
   4900..5034    +  polyA_signal   SV40 poly(A) signal: SV40 polyadenylation signal
   5201..5530    +  CDS            nef (fragment): NEF_HV1BR - Experimental evidence at protein level: Swiss-Prot protein existence level 1. Extracellular Nef protein targets CD4(+) T-lymphocytes for apoptosis by interacting with CXCR4 surface receptors (PubMed:14990729). From Human immunodeficiency virus type 1 group M subtype B (isolate BRU/LAI) (HIV-1).
   5578..5835    +  LTR            5' LTR (truncated): truncated 5' long terminal repeat (LTR) from HIV-1
   5882..6007    +  misc_feature   HIV-1 Ψ: packaging signal of human immunodeficiency virus type 1
   5991..6329    +  CDS            HIV-1 gag (fragment): gag protein from human immunodeficiency virus 1; gag
   6504..6737    +  misc_feature   RRE: The Rev response element (RRE) of HIV-1 allows for Rev-dependent mRNA export from the nucleus to the cytoplasm.
   7114..7214    +  CDS            Rev (fragment): human immunodeficiency virus 1 (HIV-1) Rev protein; rev; enhances nuclear export of unspliced and incompletely spliced viral mRNAs
   7251..7368    +  misc_feature   cPPT/CTS: central polypurine tract and central termination sequence of HIV-1
   7405..7437    -  misc_feature   MCS (fragment): pBluescript multiple cloning site
   7489..7868    +  enhancer       CMV enhancer: human cytomegalovirus immediate early enhancer
   7870..8069    +  promoter       CMV promoter: human cytomegalovirus (CMV) immediate early promoter
   8074..8093    +  promoter       PLtetO-1 promoter (fragment): modified phage lambda PL promoter with tet operator sites (Lutz and Bujard, 1997)
   8095..8114    +  promoter       PLtetO-1 promoter (fragment): modified phage lambda PL promoter with tet operator sites (Lutz and Bujard, 1997)
   8124..8147    +  promoter       tight TRE promoter (fragment): Tet-responsive promoter PTight, consisting of seven tet operator sequences followed by the minimal CMV promoter
   8428..9006    +  misc_feature   IRES2: internal ribosome entry site (IRES) of the encephalomyocarditis virus (EMCV)
   9144..10106   +  CDS            birA: BIRA_ECOLI - Also known as bioR, dhbB. Experimental evidence at protein level: Swiss-Prot protein existence level 1. Acts both as a biotin--[acetyl-CoA-carboxylase] ligase and a biotin-operon repressor. In the presence of ATP, BirA activates biotin to form the BirA-biotinyl-5'-adenylate (BirA-bio-5'-AMP or holoBirA) complex. HoloBirA can either transfer the biotinyl moiety to the biotin carboxyl carrier protein (BCCP) subunit of acetyl-CoA carboxylase, or bind to the biotin operator site and inhibit transcription of the operon. From Escherichia coli (strain K12).
  10174..10762   +  misc_feature   WPRE: woodchuck hepatitis virus posttranscriptional regulatory element
  10802..10870   +  CDS            nef (fragment): NEF_HV1Z2 - Experimental evidence at protein level: Swiss-Prot protein existence level 1. Extracellular Nef protein targets CD4(+) T-lymphocytes for apoptosis by interacting with CXCR4 surface receptors. From Human immunodeficiency virus type 1 group M subtype D (isolate Z2/CDC-Z34) (HIV-1).
  10872..11105   +  LTR            3' LTR (ΔU3): self-inactivating 3' long terminal repeat (LTR) from HIV-1
>Addgene plasmid #113898 | pHR-CMV-TetO2_3C-Avi-His6_IRES-HA-BirA-ER | addgene full sequence | sequence record 220548 | Addgene NGS Result
CTAGAATTAATTCCGTGTATTCTATAGTGTCACCTAAATCGTATGTGTATGATACATAAGGTTATGTATT
AATTGTAGCCGCGTTCTAACGACAATATGTACAAGCCTAATTGTGTAGCATCTGGCTTACTGAAGCAGAC
CCTATCATCTCTCTCGTAAACTGCCGTCAGAGTCGGTTTGGTTGGACGAACCTTCTGAGTTTCTGGTAAC
GCCGTCCCGCACCCGGAAATGGTCAGCGAACCAATCAGCAGGGTCATCGCTAGCCAGATCCTCTACGCCG
GACGCATCGTGGCCGGCATCACCGGCGCCACAGGTGCGGTTGCTGGCGCCTATATCGCCGACATCACCGA
TGGGGAAGATCGGGCTCGCCACTTCGGGCTCATGAGCGCTTGTTTCGGCGTGGGTATGGTGGCAGGCCCC
GTGGCCGGGGGACTGTTGGGCGCCATCTCCTTGCATGCACCATTCCTTGCGGCGGCGGTGCTCAACGGCC
TCAACCTACTACTGGGCTGCTTCCTAATGCAGGAGTCGCATAAGGGAGAGCGTCGAATGGTGCACTCTCA
GTACAATCTGCTCTGATGCCGCATAGTTAAGCCAGCCCCGACACCCGCCAACACCCGCTGACGCGCCCTG
ACGGGCTTGTCTGCTCCCGGCATCCGCTTACAGACAAGCTGTGACCGTCTCCGGGAGCTGCATGTGTCAG
AGGTTTTCACCGTCATCACCGAAACGCGCGAGACGAAAGGGCCTCGTGATACGCCTATTTTTATAGGTTA
ATGTCATGATAATAATGGTTTCTTAGACGTCAGGTGGCACTTTTCGGGGAAATGTGCGCGGAACCCCTAT
TTGTTTATTTTTCTAAATACATTCAAATATGTATCCGCTCATGAGACAATAACCCTGATAAATGCTTCAA
TAATATTGAAAAAGGAAGAGTATGAGTATTCAACATTTCCGTGTCGCCCTTATTCCCTTTTTTGCGGCAT
TTTGCCTTCCTGTTTTTGCTCACCCAGAAACGCTGGTGAAAGTAAAAGATGCTGAAGATCAGTTGGGTGC
ACGAGTGGGTTACATCGAACTGGATCTCAACAGCGGTAAGATCCTTGAGAGTTTTCGCCCCGAAGAACGT
TTTCCAATGATGAGCACTTTTAAAGTTCTGCTATGTGGCGCGGTATTATCCCGTATTGACGCCGGGCAAG
AGCAACTCGGTCGCCGCATACACTATTCTCAGAATGACTTGGTTGAGTACTCACCAGTCACAGAAAAGCA
TCTTACGGATGGCATGACAGTAAGAGAATTATGCAGTGCTGCCATAACCATGAGTGATAACACTGCGGCC
AACTTACTTCTGACAACGATCGGAGGACCGAAGGAGCTAACCGCTTTTTTGCACAACATGGGGGATCATG
TAACTCGCCTTGATCGTTGGGAACCGGAGCTGAATGAAGCCATACCAAACGACGAGCGTGACACCACGAT
GCCTGTAGCAATGGCAACAACGTTGCGCAAACTATTAACTGGCGAACTACTTACTCTAGCTTCCCGGCAA
CAATTAATAGACTGGATGGAGGCGGATAAAGTTGCAGGACCACTTCTGCGCTCGGCCCTTCCGGCTGGCT
GGTTTATTGCTGATAAATCTGGAGCCGGTGAGCGTGGGTCTCGCGGTATCATTGCAGCACTGGGGCCAGA
TGGTAAGCCCTCCCGTATCGTAGTTATCTACACGACGGGGAGTCAGGCAACTATGGATGAACGAAATAGA
CAGATCGCTGAGATAGGTGCCTCACTGATTAAGCATTGGTAACTGTCAGACCAAGTTTACTCATATATAC
TTTAGATTGATTTAAAACTTCATTTTTAATTTAAAAGGATCTAGGTGAAGATCCTTTTTGATAATCTCAT
GACCAAAATCCCTTAACGTGAGTTTTCGTTCCACTGAGCGTCAGACCCCGTAGAAAAGATCAAAGGATCT
TCTTGAGATCCTTTTTTTCTGCGCGTAATCTGCTGCTTGCAAACAAAAAAACCACCGCTACCAGCGGTGG
TTTGTTTGCCGGATCAAGAGCTACCAACTCTTTTTCCGAAGGTAACTGGCTTCAGCAGAGCGCAGATACC
AAATACTGTTCTTCTAGTGTAGCCGTAGTTAGGCCACCACTTCAAGAACTCTGTAGCACCGCCTACATAC
CTCGCTCTGCTAATCCTGTTACCAGTGGCTGCTGCCAGTGGCGATAAGTCGTGTCTTACCGGGTTGGACT
CAAGACGATAGTTACCGGATAAGGCGCAGCGGTCGGGCTGAACGGGGGGTTCGTGCACACAGCCCAGCTT
GGAGCGAACGACCTACACCGAACTGAGATACCTACAGCGTGAGCTATGAGAAAGCGCCACGCTTCCCGAA
GGGAGAAAGGCGGACAGGTATCCGGTAAGCGGCAGGGTCGGAACAGGAGAGCGCACGAGGGAGCTTCCAG
GGGGAAACGCCTGGTATCTTTATAGTCCTGTCGGGTTTCGCCACCTCTGACTTGAGCGTCGATTTTTGTG
ATGCTCGTCAGGGGGGCGGAGCCTATGGAAAAACGCCAGCAACGCGGCCTTTTTACGGTTCCTGGCCTTT
TGCTGGCCTTTTGCTCACATGTTCTTTCCTGCGTTATCCCCTGATTCTGTGGATAACCGTATTACCGCCT
TTGAGTGAGCTGATACCGCTCGCCGCAGCCGAACGACCGAGCGCAGCGAGTCAGTGAGCGAGGAAGCGGA
AGAGCGCCCAATACGCAAACCGCCTCTCCCCGCGCGTTGGCCGATTCATTAATGCAGCTGTGGAATGTGT
GTCAGTTAGGGTGTGGAAAGTCCCCAGGCTCCCCAGCAGGCAGAAGTATGCAAAGCATGCATCTCAATTA
GTCAGCAACCAGGTGTGGAAAGTCCCCAGGCTCCCCAGCAGGCAGAAGTATGCAAAGCATGCATCTCAAT
TAGTCAGCAACCATAGTCCCGCCCCTAACTCCGCCCATCCCGCCCCTAACTCCGCCCAGTTCCGCCCATT
CTCCGCCCCATGGCTGACTAATTTTTTTTATTTATGCAGAGGCCGAGGCCGCCTCGGCCTCTGAGCTATT
CCAGAAGTAGTGAGGAGGCTTTTTTGGAGGCCTAGGCTTTTGCAAAAAGCTTGGACACAAGACAGGCTTG
CGAGATATGTTTGAGAATACCACTTTATCCCGCGTCAGGGAGAGGCAGTGCGTAAAAAGACGCGGACTCA
TGTGAAATACTGGTTTTTAGTGCGCCAGATCTCTATAATCTCGCGCAACCTATTTTCCCCTCGAACACTT
TTTAAGCCGTAGATAAACAGGCTGGGACACTTCACATGAGCGAAAAATACATCGTCACCTGGGACATGTT
GCAGATCCATGCACGTAAACTCGCAAGCCGACTGATGCCTTCTGAACAATGGAAAGGCATTATTGCCGTA
AGCCGTGGCGGTCTGTACCGGGTGCGTTACTGGCGCGTGAACTGGGTATTCGTCATGTCGATACCGTTTG
TATTTCCAGCTACGATCACGACAACCAGCGCGAGCTTAAAGTGCTGAAACGCGCAGAAGGCGATGGCGAA
GGCTTCATCGTTATTGATGACCTGGTGGATTCCGGTGGTACTGCGGTTGCGATTCGTGAAATGTATCCAA
AAGCGCACTTTGTCACCATCTTCGCAAAACCGGCTGGTCGTCCGCTGGTTGATGACTATGTTGTTGATAT
CCCGCAAGATACCTGGATTGAACAGCCGTGGGATATGGGCGTCGTATTCGTCCCGCCAATCTCCGGTCGC
TAATCTTTTCAACGCCTGGCACTGCCGGGCGTTGTTCTTTTTAACTTCAGGCGGGTTACAATAGTTTCCA
GTAAGTATTCTGGAGGCTGCATCCATGACACAGGCAAACCTGAGCGAAACCCTGTTCAAACCCCGCTTTA
AACATCCTGAAACCTCGACGCTAGTCCGCCGCTTTAATCACGGCGCACAACCGCCTGTGCAGTCGGCCCT
TGATGGTAAAACCATCCCTCACTGGTATCGCATGATTAACCGTCTGATGTGGATCTGGCGCGGCATTGAC
CCACGCGAAATCCTCGACGTCCAGGCACGTATTGTGATGAGCGATGCCGAACGTACCGACGATGATTTAT
ACGATACGGTGATTGGCTACCGTGGCGGCAACTGGATTTATGAGTGGGCCCCGGATCTTTGTGAAGGAAC
CTTACTTCTGTGGTGTGACATAATTGGACAAACTACCTACAGAGATTTAAAGCTCTAAGGTAAATATAAA
ATTTTTAAGTGTATAATGTGTTAAACTACTGATTCTAATTGTTTGTGTATTTTAGATTCCAACCTATGGA
ACTGATGAATGGGAGCAGTGGTGGAATGCCTTTAATGAGGAAAACCTGTTTTGCTCAGAAGAAATGCCAT
CTAGTGATGATGAGGCTACTGCTGACTCTCAACATTCTACTCCTCCAAAAAAGAAGAGAAAGGTAGAAGA
CCCCAAGGACTTTCCTTCAGAATTGCTAAGTTTTTTGAGTCATGCTGTGTTTAGTAATAGAACTCTTGCT
TGCTTTGCTATTTACACCACAAAGGAAAAAGCTGCACTGCTATACAAGAAAATTATGGAAAAATATTCTG
TAACCTTTATAAGTAGGCATAACAGTTATAATCATAACATACTGTTTTTTCTTACTCCACACAGGCATAG
AGTGTCTGCTATTAATAACTATGCTCAAAAATTGTGTACCTTTAGCTTTTTAATTTGTAAAGGGGTTAAT
AAGGAATATTTGATGTATAGTGCCTTGACTAGAGATCATAATCAGCCATACCACATTTGTAGAGGTTTTA
CTTGCTTTAAAAAACCTCCCACACCTCCCCCTGAACCTGAAACATAAAATGAATGCAATTGTTGTTGTTA
ACTTGTTTATTGCAGCTTATAATGGTTACAAATAAAGCAATAGCATCACAAATTTCACAAATAAAGCATT
TTTTTCACTGCATTCTAGTTGTGGTTTGTCCAAACTCATCAATGTATCTTATCATGTCTGGATCAACTGG
ATAACTCAAGCTAACCAAAATCATCCCAAACTTCCCACCCCATACCCTATTACCACTGCCAATTACCTGT
GGTTTCATTTACTCTAAACCTGTGATTCCTCTGAATTATTTTCATTTTAAAGAAATTGTATTTGTTAAAT
ATGTACTACAAACTTAGTAGTTGGAAGGGCTAATTCACTCCCAAAGAAGACAAGATATCCTTGATCTGTG
GATCTACCACACACAAGGCTACTTCCCTGATTAGCAGAACTACACACCAGGGCCAGGGGTCAGATATCCA
CTGACCTTTGGATGGTGCTACAAGCTAGTACCAGTTGAGCCAGATAAGGTAGAAGAGGCCAATAAAGGAG
AGAACACCAGCTTGTTACACCCTGTGAGCCTGCATGGGATGGATGACCCGGAGAGAGAAGTGTTAGAGTG
GAGGTTTGACAGCCGCCTAGCATTTCATCACGTGGCCCGAGAGCTGCATCCGGAGTACTTCAAGAACTGC
TGATATCGAGCTTGCTACAAGGGACTTTCCGCTGGGGACTTTCCAGGGAGGCGTGGCCTGGGCGGGACTG
GGGAGTGGCGAGCCCTCAGATCCTGCATATAAGCAGCTGCTTTTTGCCTGTACTGGGTCTCTCTGGTTAG
ACCAGATCTGAGCCTGGGAGCTCTCTGGCTAACTAGGGAACCCACTGCTTAAGCCTCAATAAAGCTTGCC
TTGAGTGCTTCAAGTAGTGTGTGCCCGTCTGTTGTGTGACTCTGGTAACTAGAGATCCCTCAGACCCTTT
TAGTCAGTGTGGAAAATCTCTAGCAGTGGCGCCCGAACAGGGACTTGAAAGCGAAAGGGAAACCAGAGGA
GCTCTCTCGACGCAGGACTCGGCTTGCTGAAGCGCGCACGGCAAGAGGCGAGGGGCGGCGACTGGTGAGT
ACGCCAAAAATTTTGACTAGCGGAGGCTAGAAGGAGAGAGATGGGTGCGAGAGCGTCAGTATTAAGCGGG
GGAGAATTAGATCGCGATGGGAAAAAATTCGGTTAAGGCCAGGGGGAAAGAAAAAATATAAATTAAAACA
TATAGTATGGGCAAGCAGGGAGCTAGAACGATTCGCAGTTAATCCTGGCCTGTTAGAAACATCAGAAGGC
TGTAGACAAATACTGGGACAGCTACAACCATCCCTTCAGACAGGATCAGAAGAACTTAGATCATTATATA
ATACAGTAGCAACCCTCTATTGTGTGCATCAAAGGATAGAGATAAAAGACACCAAGGAAGCTTTAGACAA
GATAGAGGAAGAGCAAAACAAAAGTAAGACCACCGCACAGCAAGCGGCCGGCCGCTGATCTTCAGACCTG
GAGGAGGAGATATGAGGGACAATTGGAGAAGTGAATTATATAAATATAAAGTAGTAAAAATTGAACCATT
AGGAGTAGCACCCACCAAGGCAAAGAGAAGAGTGGTGCAGAGAGAAAAAAGAGCAGTGGGAATAGGAGCT
TTGTTCCTTGGGTTCTTGGGAGCAGCAGGAAGCACTATGGGCGCAGCGTCAATGACGCTGACGGTACAGG
CCAGACAATTATTGTCTGGTATAGTGCAGCAGCAGAACAATTTGCTGAGGGCTATTGAGGCGCAACAGCA
TCTGTTGCAACTCACAGTCTGGGGCATCAAGCAGCTCCAGGCAAGAATCCTGGCTGTGGAAAGATACCTA
AAGGATCAACAGCTCCTGGGGATTTGGGGTTGCTCTGGAAAACTCATTTGCACCACTGCTGTGCCTTGGA
ATGCTAGTTGGAGTAATAAATCTCTGGAACAGATTTGGAATCACACGACCTGGATGGAGTGGGACAGAGA
AATTAACAATTACACAAGCTTAATACACTCCTTAATTGAAGAATCGCAAAACCAGCAAGAAAAGAATGAA
CAAGAATTATTGGAATTAGATAAATGGGCAAGTTTGTGGAATTGGTTTAACATAACAAATTGGCTGTGGT
ATATAAAATTATTCATAATGATAGTAGGAGGCTTGGTAGGTTTAAGAATAGTTTTTGCTGTACTTTCTAT
AGTGAATAGAGTTAGGCAGGGATATTCACCATTATCGTTTCAGACCCACCTCCCAACCCCGAGGGGACCC
GACAGGCCCGAAGGAATAGAAGAAGAAGGTGGAGAGAGAGACAGAGACAGATCCATTCGATTAGTGAACG
GATCTCGACGGTATCGCCAAATGGCAGTATTCATCCACAATTTTAAAAGAAAAGGGGGGATTGGGGGGTA
CAGTGCAGGGGAAAGAATAGTAGACATAATAGCAACAGACATACAAACTAAAGAATTACAAAAACAAATT
ACAAAAATTCAAAATTTTCGGGTTTATTACAGGGACAGCAGAGATCCAGTTTGGATCGATAAGCTTGATA
TCGAATTGCTGCAGCCCCGATAGTCGACTACATTTATATTGGCTCATGTCCAATATGACCGCCATGTTGA
CATTGATTATTGACTAGTTATTAATAGTAATCAATTACGGGGTCATTAGTTCATAGCCCATATATGGAGT
TCCGCGTTACATAACTTACGGTAAATGGCCCGCCTGGCTGACCGCCCAACGACCCCCGCCCATTGACGTC
AATAATGACGTATGTTCCCATAGTAACGCCAATAGGGACTTTCCATTGACGTCAATGGGTGGAGTATTTA
CGGTAAACTGCCCACTTGGCAGTACATCAAGTGTATCATATGCCAAGTCCGCCCCCTATTGACGTCAATG
ACGGTAAATGGCCCGCCTGGCATTATGCCCAGTACATGACCTTACGGGACTTTCCTACTTGGCAGTACAT
CTACGTATTAGTCATCGCTATTACCATGGTGATGCGGTTTTGGCAGTACACCAATGGGCGTGGATAGCGG
TTTGACTCACGGGGATTTCCAAGTCTCCACCCCATTGACGTCAATGGGAGTTTGTTTTGGCACCAAAATC
AACGGGACTTTCCAAAATGTCGTAATAACCCCGCCCCGTTGACGCAAATGGGCGGTAGGCGTGTACGGTG
GGAGGTCTATATAAGCAGAGCTCTCCCTATCAGTGATAGAGATCTCCCTATCAGTGATAGAGATCGTCGT
CGTGCTCGTTTAGTGAACCGTCTGATCTCAACAAGCTGTCTAGAGAATTCAAGCTTGCCACCATGGGTAT
CCTTCCCAGCCCTGGGATGCCTGCGCTGCTCTCCCTCGTGAGCCTTCTCTCCGTGCTGCTGATGGGTTGC
GTAGCTGAAACCGGTGCATCTGGAAGTGGTACCCTGGAGGTGCTGTTCCAGGGCCCCGGAGGTTCCGGTG
GTTCCGGTCTGAATGATATCTTTGAAGCTCAGAAGATTGAATGGCATGAAGGACGTACCAAGCACCACCA
TCACCATCACTAATGATCACTCGAGCGCCCCTCTCCCTCCCCCCCCCCTAACGTTACTGGCCGAAGCCGC
TTGGAATAAGGCCGGTGTGCGTTTGTCTATATGTTATTTTCCACCATATTGCCGTCTTTTGGCAATGTGA
GGGCCCGGAAACCTGGCCCTGTCTTCTTGACGAGCATTCCTAGGGGTCTTTCCCCTCTCGCCAAAGGAAT
GCAAGGTCTGTTGAATGTCGTGAAGGAAGCAGTTCCTCTGGAAGCTTCTTGAAGACAAACAACGTCTGTA
GCGACCCTTTGCAGGCAGCGGAACCCCCCACCTGGCGACAGGTGCCTCTGCGGCCAAAAGCCACGTGTAT
AAGATACACCTGCAAAGGCGGCACAACCCCAGTGCCACGTTGTGAGTTGGATAGTTGTGGAAAGAGTCAA
ATGGCTCTCCTCAAGCGTATTCAACAAGGGGCTGAAGGATGCCCAGAAGGTAACCCATTGTATGGGATCT
GATCTGGGGCCTCGGTACACATGCTTTACATGTGTTTAGTCGAGGTTAAAAAAACGTCTAGGCCCCCCGA
ACCACGGGGACGTGGTTTTCCTTTGAAAAACACGATGATAATATGGGGATCCTTCCCAGCCCTGGGATGC
CTGCGCTGCTCTCCCTCGTGAGCCTTCTCTCCGTGCTGCTGATGGGTTGCGTAGCTGAAACCGGGTATCC
ATATGATGTTCCAGATTATGCTGGGGCCCAGCCGGCCAGATCTATGAAGGATAACACCGTGCCACTGAAA
TTGATTGCCCTGTTAGCGAACGGTGAATTTCACTCTGGCGAGCAGTTGGGTGAAACGCTGGGAATGAGCC
GGGCGGCTATTAATAAACACATTCAGACACTGCGTGACTGGGGCGTTGATGTCTTTACCGTTCCGGGTAA
AGGATACAGCCTGCCTGAGCCTATCCAGTTACTTAATGCTAAACAGATATTGGGTCAGCTGGATGGCGGT
AGTGTAGCCGTGCTGCCTGTGATTGACTCCACGAATCAGTACCTTCTTGATCGTATCGGAGAGCTTAAAT
CGGGCGATGCTTGCATTGCAGAATACCAGCAGGCTGGCCGTGGTCGCCGGGGTCGGAAATGGTTTTCGCC
TTTTGGCGCAAACTTATATTTGTCGATGTTCTGGCGTCTGGAACAAGGCCCGGCGGCGGCGATTGGTTTA
AGTCTGGTTATCGGTATCGTGATGGCGGAAGTATTACGCAAGCTGGGTGCAGATAAAGTTCGTGTTAAAT
GGCCTAATGACCTCTATCTGCAGGATCGCAAGCTGGCAGGCATTCTGGTGGAGCTGACTGGCAAAACTGG
CGATGCGGCGCAAATAGTCATTGGAGCCGGGATCAACATGGCAATGCGCCGTGTTGAAGAGAGTGTCGTT
AATCAGGGGTGGATCACGCTGCAGGAAGCGGGGATCAATCTCGATCGTAATACGTTGGCGGCCATGCTAA
TACGTGAATTACGTGCTGCGTTGGAACTCTTCGAACAAGAAGGATTGGCACCTTATCTGTCGCGCTGGGA
AAAGCTGGATAATTTTATTAATCGCCCAGTGAAACTTATCATTGGTGATAAAGAAATATTTGGCATTTCA
CGCGGAATAGACAAACAGGGGGCTTTATTACTTGAGCAGGATGGAATAATAAAACCCTGGATGGGCGGTG
AAATATCCCTGCGTAGTGCAGAAAAAGGGTCTACATCTGGATCTGGGGGTTCAAAGGACGAGCTGTAAAG
CGGCCGCTCACGTACGTATCGATAATCAACCTCTGGATTACAAAATTTGTGAAAGATTGACTGGTATTCT
TAACTATGTTGCTCCTTTTACGCTATGTGGATACGCTGCTTTAATGCCTTTGTATCATGCTATTGCTTCC
CGTATGGCTTTCATTTTCTCCTCCTTGTATAAATCCTGGTTGCTGTCTCTTTATGAGGAGTTGTGGCCCG
TTGTCAGGCAACGTGGCGTGGTGTGCACTGTGTTTGCTGACGCAACCCCCACTGGTTGGGGCATTGCCAC
CACCTGTCAGCTCCTTTCCGGGACTTTCGCTTTCCCCCTCCCTATTGCCACGGCGGAACTCATCGCCGCC
TGCCTTGCCCGCTGCTGGACAGGGGCTCGGCTGTTGGGCACTGACAATTCCGTGGTGTTGTCGGGGAAAT
CATCGTCCTTTCCTTGGCTGCTCGCCTGTGTTGCCACCTGGATTCTGCGCGGGACGTCCTTCTGCTACGT
CCCTTCGGCCCTCAATCCAGCGGACCTTCCTTCCCGCGGCCTGCTGCCGGCTCTGCGGCCTCTTCCGCGT
CTTCGCCTTCGCCCTCAGACGAGTCGGATCTCCCTTTGGGCCGCCTCCCCGCATCGATACCGTCGTCCAC
GAGGGAATTAATTCGAGCTCCGTACCTTTAAGACCAATGACTTACAAGGCAGCTGTAGATCTTAGCCACT
TTTTAAAAGAAAAGGGGGGACTGGAAGGGCTAATTCACTCCCAACGAAGACAAGATCTGCTTTTTGCTTG
TACTGGGTCTCTCTGGTTAGACCAGATCTGAGCCTGGGAGCTCTCTGGCTAACTAGGGAACCCACTGCTT
AAGCCTCAATAAAGCTTGCCTTGAGTGCTTCAAGTAGTGTGTGCCCGTCTGTTGTGTGACTCTGGTAACT
AGAGATCCCTCAGACCCTTTTAGTCAGTGTGGAAAATCTCTAGCAGCAA
